Addgene plasmid #118581: N295A (EcN), N229A (EcQ) MetNIQ in pBAD
Purpose: N295A Mutation of MetN in Methionine ABC Transporter and N229A Mutation in Methionine Binding Protein (MetQ) for Transport Activity Assay
Depositing lab: Douglas Rees. Depositing organization: California Institute of Technology. Publication: Noncanonical role for the binding protein in substrate uptake by the MetNI methionine ATP Binding Cassette (ABC) transporter. Nguyen PT, Lai JY, Lee AT, Kaiser JT, Rees DC. Proc Natl Acad Sci U S A. 2018 Oct 23. pii: 1811003115. doi: 10.1073/pnas.1811003115. PubMed 30352853.
Backbone
  Vector backbone: pBAD
  Backbone manufacturer: Thermo Scientific Invitrogen
  Backbone size w/o insert (bp): 3963
  Total vector size (bp): 6583
  Vector type: Bacterial Expression
Growth in bacteria
  Bacterial resistance: Ampicillin, 100 μg/mL
  Growth temperature: 37°C
  Growth strain: DH5alpha
  Copy number: Unknown
Gene/Insert 1
  Gene/Insert name: MetN
  Species: E. coli
  Insert size (bp): 1032
  Mutation: Changed Asparagine (Asn) 295 to Alanine (Ala)
  GenBank ID: 944896
  Entrez Gene: metN (a.k.a. b0199, ECK0199, JW0195, abc, metD)
  Promoter: araBAD Promotoer
  Tag / fusion protein: 10x HIs Tag (N terminal on insert); Enterokinase Cleavage Site (N terminal on insert)
  Cloning method: Unknown
  Sequencing primers: 5′ pBAD Forward; 3′ TTAGCAATAATTTGCCCCGGACGCGTGACATA
Gene/Insert 2
  Gene/Insert name: MetI
  Species: E. coli
  Insert size (bp): 654
  GenBank ID: 944894
  Entrez Gene: metI (a.k.a. b0198, ECK0198, JW0194, metD, yaeE)
  Promoter: None
  Cloning method: Unknown
  Sequencing primers: 5′ TAGCGCGCAGATGGATTACGCCGGTGGCGTTAAGTTCGGC; 3′ GCCGACTTTAATGTGGTTTGGATCTTT
Gene/Insert 3
  Gene/Insert name: MetQ (alt name: Methionine Binding Protein)
  Species: E. coli
  Insert size (bp): 813
  Mutation: Changed Asparagine (Asn) 229 to Alanine (Ala)
  GenBank ID: 944893
  Entrez Gene: metQ (a.k.a. b0197, ECK0197, metD, yaeC)
  Promoter: None
  Tag / fusion protein: 6x His Tag (C terminal on insert)
  Cloning method: Unknown
  Sequencing primers: 5′ TTTAATTCAGTTCGCAGGCGACCGCATCG; 3′ pBAD Reverse
Terms and licenses: Academic/Nonprofit Terms; Industry Terms: Not Available to Industry
How to cite: N295A (EcN), N229A (EcQ) MetNIQ in pBAD was a gift from Douglas Rees (Addgene plasmid # 118581 ; http://n2t.net/addgene:118581 ; RRID:Addgene_118581)
