[The description below was written by a language model from this plasmid's Addgene catalogue record and pLannotate feature annotations shown in this document.]
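Description:
N295A (EcN), N229A (EcQ) MetNIQ in pBAD is a 6,583 bp bacterial expression plasmid built on the commercial pBAD backbone. It carries the three genes of the E. coli methionine ABC importer under arabinose control. The plasmid replicates from a ColE1/pMB1-type origin, flanked by a pBR322 bom region and only a fragment of rop, and it is selected with ampicillin through the bla (AmpR) gene. The record lists the copy number as unknown. The backbone also encodes AraC, transcribed divergently from the araBAD promoter, so expression is repressed without L-arabinose and induced when it is added.

Downstream of the araBAD promoter, metN (the ATPase subunit), metI (the transmembrane subunit) and metQ (the methionine-binding protein) lie in the same orientation. The metN and metI reading frames overlap slightly, and neither metI nor metQ has its own promoter, so the layout implies a single operon-like transcript, which ends at the rrnB T1 and T2 terminators. MetN carries an N-terminal 10xHis tag followed by an enterokinase cleavage site. The automated annotation picks up only a short His-containing fragment here and labels it as part of a composite tag. MetQ carries a C-terminal 6xHis tag.

Two substitutions define this variant: Asn295 to Ala in MetN and Asn229 to Ala in MetQ. The record states that the construct is intended for transport activity assays, but it does not spell out the functional effect of either mutation. The two feature tables, from the depositor sequence and the repository sequencing result, show the same features at a different numbering origin.
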