Features (pLannotate 1.2.2; 15 found; start..end, strand, type, name):
      1..285     +  promoter       araBAD promoter: araBAD; promoter of the L-arabinose operon of E. coli; the araC regulatory gene is transcribed in the opposite direction (Guzman et al., 1995)
    325..342     +  CDS            capTEV™ (fragment): composite tag for in vivo biotinylation, TEV protease cleavage, and 6xHis tagging
    388..1416    +  CDS            metN: METN_ECOLI - Also known as abc. Experimental evidence at protein level: Swiss-Prot protein existence level 1. Part of the ABC transporter complex MetNIQ involved in methionine import (PubMed:12169620, PubMed:12218041, PubMed:12819857, PubMed:18621668, PubMed:30352853). Responsible for energy coupling to the transport system (PubMed:18621668, PubMed:25678706). It has also been shown to be involved in formyl-L-methionine transport (PubMed:12819857). From Escherichia coli (strain K12).
   1412..2062    +  CDS            metI: METI_ECOLI - Also known as yaeE. Experimental evidence at protein level: Swiss-Prot protein existence level 1. (Microbial infection) Probably transports the toxic C- terminal region of CdiA from E.coli strain MHI813 across the inner membrane to the cytoplasm, where CdiA has a toxic effect. Toxin transport is strain-specific, mutations in this gene do not confer resistance to several other tested CdiA toxins. From Escherichia coli (strain K12).
   2105..2917    +  CDS            metQ: METQ_ECOLI - Also known as yaeC. Experimental evidence at protein level: Swiss-Prot protein existence level 1. This protein is a component of a D-methionine permease, a binding protein-dependent, ATP-driven transport system. From Escherichia coli (strain K12).
   2918..2935    +  CDS            9xHis (fragment): 9xHis affinity tag
   3035..3150    +  ncRNA          5S rRNA: Accession: RF00001 - 5S ribosomal RNA
   3154..3240    +  terminator     rrnB T1 terminator: Escherichia coli rrnB; transcription terminator T1 from the E. coli rrnB gene
   3332..3359    +  terminator     rrnB T2 terminator: transcription terminator T2 from the E. coli rrnB gene
   3378..3469    +  promoter       AmpR promoter: bla
   3470..4330    +  CDS            AmpR: β-lactamase; bla; confers resistance to ampicillin, carbenicillin, and related antibiotics
   4501..5089    +  rep_origin     ori: high-copy-number ColE1/pMB1/pBR322/pUC origin of replication
   5275..5415    -  misc_feature   bom: basis of mobility region from pBR322
   5517..5557    -  CDS            rop (fragment): Rop protein, which maintains plasmids at low copy number; rop
   5679..6557    -  CDS            araC: L-arabinose regulatory protein; araC
>Addgene plasmid #118581 | N295A (EcN), N229A (EcQ) MetNIQ in pBAD | depositor full sequence | sequence record 223951 | N295A EcN, N229A EcQ MetNIQ in pBAD
AAGAAACCAATTGTCCATATTGCATCAGACATTGCCGTCACTGCGTCTTTTACTGGCTCTTCTCGCTAAC
CAAACCGGTAACCCCGCTTATTAAAAGCATTCTGTAACAAAGCGGGACCAAAGCCATGACAAAAACGCGT
AACAAAAGTGTCTATAATCACGGCAGAAAAGTCCACATTGATTATTTGCACGGCGTCACACTTTGCTATG
CCATAGCATTTTTATCCATAAGATTAGCGGATCCTACCTGACGCTTTTTATCGCAACTCTCTACTGTTTC
TCCATACCCGTTTTTTGGGCTAACAGGAGGAATTAACCATGGGCCATCATCATCATCATCATCATCATCA
TCACAGCAGCGGCCATATCGACGACGACGACAAGCATATGATAAAACTTTCGAATATCACCAAAGTGTTC
CACCAGGGCACCCGCACCATCCAGGCGTTGAACAACGTCAGCCTGCATGTGCCAGCTGGACAAATTTATG
GCGTTATCGGTGCCTCAGGCGCGGGTAAGAGTACGCTTATACGTTGTGTAAACCTGCTGGAGCGCCCAAC
CGAGGGTAGCGTGCTGGTCGATGGCCAGGAACTGACCACGCTGTCAGAATCCGAGTTGACCAAAGCTCGC
CGCCAGATTGGTATGATTTTCCAGCATTTTAACCTGCTCTCTTCGCGTACTGTTTTTGGCAACGTGGCTC
TGCCGCTGGAGCTGGACAACACACCGAAAGACGAGGTCAAACGTCGCGTGACGGAATTGCTGTCATTGGT
TGGTCTTGGCGATAAGCATGATAGCTACCCGTCGAATCTTTCCGGTGGGCAGAAACAACGTGTGGCAATT
GCCCGTGCGTTAGCCAGCAATCCCAAAGTATTGCTGTGTGATGAAGCCACCAGCGCGCTGGACCCGGCAA
CGACACGTTCTATTCTCGAACTGCTGAAAGACATCAACCGCCGTCTGGGGTTGACGATTCTGTTGATCAC
CCACGAAATGGACGTTGTGAAGCGCATTTGTGATTGCGTGGCGGTCATCAGCAATGGAGAACTGATCGAG
CAGGACACGGTAAGTGAAGTGTTCTCGCATCCGAAAACGCCGCTGGCGCAGAAGTTTATTCAGTCGACCC
TGCATCTGGATATCCCGGAAGATTACCAGGAACGTCTGCAAGCGGAGCCATTTACTGACTGCGTGCCGAT
GCTGCGTCTGGAGTTTACCGGTCAATCGGTCGATGCCCCACTGCTTTCTGAAACCGCGCGTCGTTTCAAC
GTCAACAACGCCATTATTAGCGCGCAGATGGATTACGCCGGTGGCGTTAAGTTCGGCATCATGCTGACTG
AAATGCACGGCACACAACAAGATACGCAAGCCGCCATTGCCTGGCTGCAGGAACACCATGTAAAAGTAGA
GGTACTGGGTTATGTCTGAGCCGATGATGTGGCTGCTGGTTCGTGGCGTATGGGAAACGCTGGCAATGAC
CTTCGTATCCGGTTTTTTTGGCTTTGTGATTGGTCTGCCGGTTGGCGTTCTGCTTTATGTCACGCGTCCG
GGGCAAATTATTGCTAACGCGAAGCTGTATCGTACCGTTTCTGCGATTGTGAACATTTTCCGTTCCATCC
CGTTCATTATCTTGCTTGTATGGATGATTCCGTTTACCCGCGTTATTGTCGGTACATCGATTGGTTTGCA
GGCAGCGATTGTTCCGTTAACCGTTGGTGCAGCACCGTTTATTGCCCGTATGGTCGAGAACGCTCTGCTG
GAGATCCCAACCGGGTTAATTGAAGCTTCCCGCGCAATGGGTGCCACGCCGATGCAGATCGTCCGTAAGG
TGCTGTTACCGGAAGCGCTGCCGGGTCTGGTGAATGCGGCAACTATCACCCTGATTACCCTGGTCGGTTA
TTCCGCGATGGGTGGTGCAGTCGGTGCCGGTGGTTTAGGTCAGATTGGCTATCAGTATGGCTACATCGGC
TATAACGCGACGGTGATGAATACGGTACTGGTATTGCTGGTCATTCTGGTTTATTTAATTCAGTTCGCAG
GCGACCGCATCGTCCGGGCTGTCACTCGCAAGTAACGTTCAACACAACATAAATAATTGAAGAAGGAATA
AGGTATGGCGTTCAAATTCAAAACCTTTGCGGCAGTGGGAGCCCTGATCGGATCACTGGCACTGGTAGGC
TGCGGTCAGGATGAAAAAGATCCAAACCACATTAAAGTCGGCGTGATTGTTGGTGCCGAACAGCAGGTTG
CAGAAGTCGCGCAGAAAGTTGCGAAAGACAAATATGGCCTGGACGTTGAGCTGGTAACCTTCAACGACTA
TGTTCTGCCAAACGAAGCATTGAGCAAAGGCGATATCGACGCCAACGCCTTCCAGCATAAACCGTACCTT
GATCAGCAACTGAAAGATCGTGGCTACAAACTGGTCGCAGTAGGCAACACTTTTGTTTATCCGATTGCTG
GTTACTCCAAGAAAATCAAATCACTGGATGAACTGCAGGATGGTTCGCAGGTTGCCGTGCCAAACGACCC
AACTAACCTTGGTCGTTCACTGCTGCTGCTGCAAAAAGTGGGCTTGATCAAACTGAAAGATGGCGTTGGC
CTGCTGCCGACCGTTCTTGATGTTGTTGAGAACCCCAAAAATCTGAAAATTGTTGAACTGGAAGCACCGC
AACTGCCGCGTTCTCTGGACGACGCGCAAATCGCTCTGGCAGTTATCAATACCACCTATGCCAGCCAGAT
TGGCCTGACTCCGGCGAAAGACGGTATCTTTGTTGAAGATAAAGAGTCCCCGTACGTAGCCCTGATCGTG
ACGCGTGAAGATAACAAAGACGCCGAGAACGTGAAGAAATTCGTCCAGGCTTATCAGTCTGACGAAGTTT
ACGAAGCAGCAAACAAAGTGTTTAACGGCGGAGCTGTTAAAGGCTGGCACCACCACCACCACCACTAAGA
ATTCGAAGCTTGGCTGTTTTGGCGGATGAGAGAAGATTTTCAGCCTGATACAGATTAAATCAGAACGCAG
AAGCGGTCTGATAAAACAGAATTTGCCTGGCGGCAGTAGCGCGGTGGTCCCACCTGACCCCATGCCGAAC
TCAGAAGTGAAACGCCGTAGCGCCGATGGTAGTGTGGGGTCTCCCCATGCGAGAGTAGGGAACTGCCAGG
CATCAAATAAAACGAAAGGCTCAGTCGAAAGACTGGGCCTTTCGTTTTATCTGTTGTTTGTCGGTGAACG
CTCTCCTGAGTAGGACAAATCCGCCGGGAGCGGATTTGAACGTTGCGAAGCAACGGCCCGGAGGGTGGCG
GGCAGGACGCCCGCCATAAACTGCCAGGCATCAAATTAAGCAGAAGGCCATCCTGACGGATGGCCTTTTT
GCGTTTCTACAAACTCTTTTGTTTATTTTTCTAAATACATTCAAATATGTATCCGCTCATGAGACAATAA
CCCTGATAAATGCTTCAATAATATTGAAAAAGGAAGAGTATGAGTATTCAACATTTCCGTGTCGCCCTTA
TTCCCTTTTTTGCGGCATTTTGCCTTCCTGTTTTTGCTCACCCAGAAACGCTGGTGAAAGTAAAAGATGC
TGAAGATCAGTTGGGTGCACGAGTGGGTTACATCGAACTGGATCTCAACAGCGGTAAGATCCTTGAGAGT
TTTCGCCCCGAAGAACGTTTTCCAATGATGAGCACTTTTAAAGTTCTGCTATGTGGCGCGGTATTATCCC
GTGTTGACGCCGGGCAAGAGCAACTCGGTCGCCGCATACACTATTCTCAGAATGACTTGGTTGAGTACTC
ACCAGTCACAGAAAAGCATCTTACGGATGGCATGACAGTAAGAGAATTATGCAGTGCTGCCATAACCATG
AGTGATAACACTGCGGCCAACTTACTTCTGACAACGATCGGAGGACCGAAGGAGCTAACCGCTTTTTTGC
ACAACATGGGGGATCATGTAACTCGCCTTGATCGTTGGGAACCGGAGCTGAATGAAGCCATACCAAACGA
CGAGCGTGACACCACGATGCCTGTAGCAATGGCAACAACGTTGCGCAAACTATTAACTGGCGAACTACTT
ACTCTAGCTTCCCGGCAACAATTAATAGACTGGATGGAGGCGGATAAAGTTGCAGGACCACTTCTGCGCT
CGGCCCTTCCGGCTGGCTGGTTTATTGCTGATAAATCTGGAGCCGGTGAGCGTGGGTCTCGCGGTATCAT
TGCAGCACTGGGGCCAGATGGTAAGCCCTCCCGTATCGTAGTTATCTACACGACGGGGAGTCAGGCAACT
ATGGATGAACGAAATAGACAGATCGCTGAGATAGGTGCCTCACTGATTAAGCATTGGTAACTGTCAGACC
AAGTTTACTCATATATACTTTAGATTGATTTAAAACTTCATTTTTAATTTAAAAGGATCTAGGTGAAGAT
CCTTTTTGATAATCTCATGACCAAAATCCCTTAACGTGAGTTTTCGTTCCACTGAGCGTCAGACCCCGTA
GAAAAGATCAAAGGATCTTCTTGAGATCCTTTTTTTCTGCGCGTAATCTGCTGCTTGCAAACAAAAAAAC
CACCGCTACCAGCGGTGGTTTGTTTGCCGGATCAAGAGCTACCAACTCTTTTTCCGAAGGTAACTGGCTT
CAGCAGAGCGCAGATACCAAATACTGTCCTTCTAGTGTAGCCGTAGTTAGGCCACCACTTCAAGAACTCT
GTAGCACCGCCTACATACCTCGCTCTGCTAATCCTGTTACCAGTGGCTGCTGCCAGTGGCGATAAGTCGT
GTCTTACCGGGTTGGACTCAAGACGATAGTTACCGGATAAGGCGCAGCGGTCGGGCTGAACGGGGGGTTC
GTGCACACAGCCCAGCTTGGAGCGAACGACCTACACCGAACTGAGATACCTACAGCGTGAGCTATGAGAA
AGCGCCACGCTTCCCGAAGGGAGAAAGGCGGACAGGTATCCGGTAAGCGGCAGGGTCGGAACAGGAGAGC
GCACGAGGGAGCTTCCAGGGGGAAACGCCTGGTATCTTTATAGTCCTGTCGGGTTTCGCCACCTCTGACT
TGAGCGTCGATTTTTGTGATGCTCGTCAGGGGGGCGGAGCCTATGGAAAAACGCCAGCAACGCGGCCTTT
TTACGGTTCCTGGCCTTTTGCTGGCCTTTTGCTCACATGTTCTTTCCTGCGTTATCCCCTGATTCTGTGG
ATAACCGTATTACCGCCTTTGAGTGAGCTGATACCGCTCGCCGCAGCCGAACGACCGAGCGCAGCGAGTC
AGTGAGCGAGGAAGCGGAAGAGCGCCTGATGCGGTATTTTCTCCTTACGCATCTGTGCGGTATTTCACAC
CGCATATGGTGCACTCTCAGTACAATCTGCTCTGATGCCGCATAGTTAAGCCAGTATACACTCCGCTATC
GCTACGTGACTGGGTCATGGCTGCGCCCCGACACCCGCCAACACCCGCTGACGCGCCCTGACGGGCTTGT
CTGCTCCCGGCATCCGCTTACAGACAAGCTGTGACCGTCTCCGGGAGCTGCATGTGTCAGAGGTTTTCAC
CGTCATCACCGAAACGCGCGAGGCAGCAGATCAATTCGCGCGCGAAGGCGAAGCGGCATGCATAATGTGC
CTGTCAAATGGACGAAGCAGGGATTCTGCAAACCCTATGCTACTCCGTCAAGCCGTCAATTGTCTGATTC
GTTACCAATTATGACAACTTGACGGCTACATCATTCACTTTTTCTTCACAACCGGCACGGAACTCGCTCG
GGCTGGCCCCGGTGCATTTTTTAAATACCCGCGAGAAATAGAGTTGATCGTCAAAACCAACATTGCGACC
GACGGTGGCGATAGGCATCCGGGTGGTGCTCAAAAGCAGCTTCGCCTGGCTGATACGTTGGTCCTCGCGC
CAGCTTAAGACGCTAATCCCTAACTGCTGGCGGAAAAGATGTGACAGACGCGACGGCGACAAGCAAACAT
GCTGTGCGACGCTGGCGATATCAAAATTGCTGTCTGCCAGGTGATCGCTGATGTACTGACAAGCCTCGCG
TACCCGATTATCCATCGGTGGATGGAGCGACTCGTTAATCGCTTCCATGCGCCGCAGTAACAATTGCTCA
AGCAGATTTATCGCCAGCAGCTCCGAATAGCGCCCTTCCCCTTGCCCGGCGTTAATGATTTGCCCAAACA
GGTCGCTGAAATGCGGCTGGTGCGCTTCATCCGGGCGAAAGAACCCCGTATTGGCAAATATTGACGGCCA
GTTAAGCCATTCATGCCAGTAGGCGCGCGGACGAAAGTAAACCCACTGGTGATACCATTCGCGAGCCTCC
GGATGACGACCGTAGTGATGAATCTCTCCTGGCGGGAACAGCAAAATATCACCCGGTCGGCAAACAAATT
CTCGTCCCTGATTTTTCACCACCCCCTGACCGCGAATGGTGAGATTGAGAATATAACCTTTCATTCCCAG
CGGTCGGTCGATAAAAAAATCGAGATAACCGTTGGCCTCAATCGGCGTTAAACCCGCCACCAGATGGGCA
TTAAACGAGTATCCCGGCAGCAGGGGATCATTTTGCGCTTCAGCCATACTTTTCATACTCCCGCCATTCA
GAG
