Features (pLannotate 1.2.2; 15 found; start..end, strand, type, name):
     40..57      +  CDS            capTEV™ (fragment): composite tag for in vivo biotinylation, TEV protease cleavage, and 6xHis tagging
    103..1131    +  CDS            metN: METN_ECOLI - Also known as abc. Experimental evidence at protein level: Swiss-Prot protein existence level 1. Part of the ABC transporter complex MetNIQ involved in methionine import (PubMed:12169620, PubMed:12218041, PubMed:12819857, PubMed:18621668, PubMed:30352853). Responsible for energy coupling to the transport system (PubMed:18621668, PubMed:25678706). It has also been shown to be involved in formyl-L-methionine transport (PubMed:12819857). From Escherichia coli (strain K12).
   1127..1777    +  CDS            metI: METI_ECOLI - Also known as yaeE. Experimental evidence at protein level: Swiss-Prot protein existence level 1. (Microbial infection) Probably transports the toxic C- terminal region of CdiA from E.coli strain MHI813 across the inner membrane to the cytoplasm, where CdiA has a toxic effect. Toxin transport is strain-specific, mutations in this gene do not confer resistance to several other tested CdiA toxins. From Escherichia coli (strain K12).
   1820..2632    +  CDS            metQ: METQ_ECOLI - Also known as yaeC. Experimental evidence at protein level: Swiss-Prot protein existence level 1. This protein is a component of a D-methionine permease, a binding protein-dependent, ATP-driven transport system. From Escherichia coli (strain K12).
   2633..2650    +  CDS            9xHis (fragment): 9xHis affinity tag
   2750..2865    +  ncRNA          5S rRNA: Accession: RF00001 - 5S ribosomal RNA
   2869..2955    +  terminator     rrnB T1 terminator: Escherichia coli rrnB; transcription terminator T1 from the E. coli rrnB gene
   3047..3074    +  terminator     rrnB T2 terminator: transcription terminator T2 from the E. coli rrnB gene
   3093..3184    +  promoter       AmpR promoter: bla
   3185..4045    +  CDS            AmpR: β-lactamase; bla; confers resistance to ampicillin, carbenicillin, and related antibiotics
   4216..4804    +  rep_origin     ori: high-copy-number ColE1/pMB1/pBR322/pUC origin of replication
   4990..5130    -  misc_feature   bom: basis of mobility region from pBR322
   5232..5272    -  CDS            rop (fragment): Rop protein, which maintains plasmids at low copy number; rop
   5394..6272    -  CDS            araC: L-arabinose regulatory protein; araC
   6299..6583    +  promoter       araBAD promoter: araBAD; promoter of the L-arabinose operon of E. coli; the araC regulatory gene is transcribed in the opposite direction (Guzman et al., 1995)
>Addgene plasmid #118581 | N295A (EcN), N229A (EcQ) MetNIQ in pBAD | addgene full sequence | sequence record 228549 | Addgene NGS Result
ACCCGTTTTTTGGGCTAACAGGAGGAATTAACCATGGGCCATCATCATCATCATCATCATCATCATCACA
GCAGCGGCCATATCGACGACGACGACAAGCATATGATAAAACTTTCGAATATCACCAAAGTGTTCCACCA
GGGCACCCGCACCATCCAGGCGTTGAACAACGTCAGCCTGCATGTGCCAGCTGGACAAATTTATGGCGTT
ATCGGTGCCTCAGGCGCGGGTAAGAGTACGCTTATACGTTGTGTAAACCTGCTGGAGCGCCCAACCGAGG
GTAGCGTGCTGGTCGATGGCCAGGAACTGACCACGCTGTCAGAATCCGAGTTGACCAAAGCTCGCCGCCA
GATTGGTATGATTTTCCAGCATTTTAACCTGCTCTCTTCGCGTACTGTTTTTGGCAACGTGGCTCTGCCG
CTGGAGCTGGACAACACACCGAAAGACGAGGTCAAACGTCGCGTGACGGAATTGCTGTCATTGGTTGGTC
TTGGCGATAAGCATGATAGCTACCCGTCGAATCTTTCCGGTGGGCAGAAACAACGTGTGGCAATTGCCCG
TGCGTTAGCCAGCAATCCCAAAGTATTGCTGTGTGATGAAGCCACCAGCGCGCTGGACCCGGCAACGACA
CGTTCTATTCTCGAACTGCTGAAAGACATCAACCGCCGTCTGGGGTTGACGATTCTGTTGATCACCCACG
AAATGGACGTTGTGAAGCGCATTTGTGATTGCGTGGCGGTCATCAGCAATGGAGAACTGATCGAGCAGGA
CACGGTAAGTGAAGTGTTCTCGCATCCGAAAACGCCGCTGGCGCAGAAGTTTATTCAGTCGACCCTGCAT
CTGGATATCCCGGAAGATTACCAGGAACGTCTGCAAGCGGAGCCATTTACTGACTGCGTGCCGATGCTGC
GTCTGGAGTTTACCGGTCAATCGGTCGATGCCCCACTGCTTTCTGAAACCGCGCGTCGTTTCAACGTCAA
CAACGCGATTATTAGCGCGCAGATGGATTACGCCGGTGGCGTTAAGTTCGGCATCATGCTGACTGAAATG
CACGGCACACAACAAGATACGCAAGCCGCCATTGCCTGGCTGCAGGAACACCATGTAAAAGTAGAGGTAC
TGGGTTATGTCTGAGCCGATGATGTGGCTGCTGGTTCGTGGCGTATGGGAAACGCTGGCAATGACCTTCG
TATCCGGTTTTTTTGGCTTTGTGATTGGTCTGCCGGTTGGCGTTCTGCTTTATGTCACGCGTCCGGGGCA
AATTATTGCTAACGCGAAGCTGTATCGTACCGTTTCTGCGATTGTGAACATTTTCCGTTCCATCCCGTTC
ATTATCTTGCTTGTATGGATGATTCCGTTTACCCGCGTTATTGTCGGTACATCGATTGGTTTGCAGGCAG
CGATTGTTCCGTTAACCGTTGGTGCAGCACCGTTTATTGCCCGTATGGTCGAGAACGCTCTGCTGGAGAT
CCCAACCGGGTTAATTGAAGCTTCCCGCGCAATGGGTGCCACGCCGATGCAGATCGTCCGTAAGGTGCTG
TTACCGGAAGCGCTGCCGGGTCTGGTGAATGCGGCAACTATCACCCTGATTACCCTGGTCGGTTATTCCG
CGATGGGTGGTGCAGTCGGTGCCGGTGGTTTAGGTCAGATTGGCTATCAGTATGGCTACATCGGCTATAA
CGCGACGGTGATGAATACGGTACTGGTATTGCTGGTCATTCTGGTTTATTTAATTCAGTTCGCAGGCGAC
CGCATCGTCCGGGCTGTCACTCGCAAGTAACGTTCAACACAACATAAATAATTGAAGAAGGAATAAGGTA
TGGCGTTCAAATTCAAAACCTTTGCGGCAGTGGGAGCCCTGATCGGATCACTGGCACTGGTAGGCTGCGG
TCAGGATGAAAAAGATCCAAACCACATTAAAGTCGGCGTGATTGTTGGTGCCGAACAGCAGGTTGCAGAA
GTCGCGCAGAAAGTTGCGAAAGACAAATATGGCCTGGACGTTGAGCTGGTAACCTTCAACGACTATGTTC
TGCCAAACGAAGCATTGAGCAAAGGCGATATCGACGCCAACGCCTTCCAGCATAAACCGTACCTTGATCA
GCAACTGAAAGATCGTGGCTACAAACTGGTCGCAGTAGGCAACACTTTTGTTTATCCGATTGCTGGTTAC
TCCAAGAAAATCAAATCACTGGATGAACTGCAGGATGGTTCGCAGGTTGCCGTGCCAAACGACCCAACTA
ACCTTGGTCGTTCACTGCTGCTGCTGCAAAAAGTGGGCTTGATCAAACTGAAAGATGGCGTTGGCCTGCT
GCCGACCGTTCTTGATGTTGTTGAGAACCCCAAAAATCTGAAAATTGTTGAACTGGAAGCACCGCAACTG
CCGCGTTCTCTGGACGACGCGCAAATCGCTCTGGCAGTTATCAATACCACCTATGCCAGCCAGATTGGCC
TGACTCCGGCGAAAGACGGTATCTTTGTTGAAGATAAAGAGTCCCCGTACGTAGCCCTGATCGTGACGCG
TGAAGATAACAAAGACGCCGAGAACGTGAAGAAATTCGTCCAGGCTTATCAGTCTGACGAAGTTTACGAA
GCAGCAAACAAAGTGTTTAACGGCGGAGCTGTTAAAGGCTGGCACCACCACCACCACCACTAAGAATTCG
AAGCTTGGCTGTTTTGGCGGATGAGAGAAGATTTTCAGCCTGATACAGATTAAATCAGAACGCAGAAGCG
GTCTGATAAAACAGAATTTGCCTGGCGGCAGTAGCGCGGTGGTCCCACCTGACCCCATGCCGAACTCAGA
AGTGAAACGCCGTAGCGCCGATGGTAGTGTGGGGTCTCCCCATGCGAGAGTAGGGAACTGCCAGGCATCA
AATAAAACGAAAGGCTCAGTCGAAAGACTGGGCCTTTCGTTTTATCTGTTGTTTGTCGGTGAACGCTCTC
CTGAGTAGGACAAATCCGCCGGGAGCGGATTTGAACGTTGCGAAGCAACGGCCCGGAGGGTGGCGGGCAG
GACGCCCGCCATAAACTGCCAGGCATCAAATTAAGCAGAAGGCCATCCTGACGGATGGCCTTTTTGCGTT
TCTACAAACTCTTTTGTTTATTTTTCTAAATACATTCAAATATGTATCCGCTCATGAGACAATAACCCTG
ATAAATGCTTCAATAATATTGAAAAAGGAAGAGTATGAGTATTCAACATTTCCGTGTCGCCCTTATTCCC
TTTTTTGCGGCATTTTGCCTTCCTGTTTTTGCTCACCCAGAAACGCTGGTGAAAGTAAAAGATGCTGAAG
ATCAGTTGGGTGCACGAGTGGGTTACATCGAACTGGATCTCAACAGCGGTAAGATCCTTGAGAGTTTTCG
CCCCGAAGAACGTTTTCCAATGATGAGCACTTTTAAAGTTCTGCTATGTGGCGCGGTATTATCCCGTGTT
GACGCCGGGCAAGAGCAACTCGGTCGCCGCATACACTATTCTCAGAATGACTTGGTTGAGTACTCACCAG
TCACAGAAAAGCATCTTACGGATGGCATGACAGTAAGAGAATTATGCAGTGCTGCCATAACCATGAGTGA
TAACACTGCGGCCAACTTACTTCTGACAACGATCGGAGGACCGAAGGAGCTAACCGCTTTTTTGCACAAC
ATGGGGGATCATGTAACTCGCCTTGATCGTTGGGAACCGGAGCTGAATGAAGCCATACCAAACGACGAGC
GTGACACCACGATGCCTGTAGCAATGGCAACAACGTTGCGCAAACTATTAACTGGCGAACTACTTACTCT
AGCTTCCCGGCAACAATTAATAGACTGGATGGAGGCGGATAAAGTTGCAGGACCACTTCTGCGCTCGGCC
CTTCCGGCTGGCTGGTTTATTGCTGATAAATCTGGAGCCGGTGAGCGTGGGTCTCGCGGTATCATTGCAG
CACTGGGGCCAGATGGTAAGCCCTCCCGTATCGTAGTTATCTACACGACGGGGAGTCAGGCAACTATGGA
TGAACGAAATAGACAGATCGCTGAGATAGGTGCCTCACTGATTAAGCATTGGTAACTGTCAGACCAAGTT
TACTCATATATACTTTAGATTGATTTAAAACTTCATTTTTAATTTAAAAGGATCTAGGTGAAGATCCTTT
TTGATAATCTCATGACCAAAATCCCTTAACGTGAGTTTTCGTTCCACTGAGCGTCAGACCCCGTAGAAAA
GATCAAAGGATCTTCTTGAGATCCTTTTTTTCTGCGCGTAATCTGCTGCTTGCAAACAAAAAAACCACCG
CTACCAGCGGTGGTTTGTTTGCCGGATCAAGAGCTACCAACTCTTTTTCCGAAGGTAACTGGCTTCAGCA
GAGCGCAGATACCAAATACTGTCCTTCTAGTGTAGCCGTAGTTAGGCCACCACTTCAAGAACTCTGTAGC
ACCGCCTACATACCTCGCTCTGCTAATCCTGTTACCAGTGGCTGCTGCCAGTGGCGATAAGTCGTGTCTT
ACCGGGTTGGACTCAAGACGATAGTTACCGGATAAGGCGCAGCGGTCGGGCTGAACGGGGGGTTCGTGCA
CACAGCCCAGCTTGGAGCGAACGACCTACACCGAACTGAGATACCTACAGCGTGAGCTATGAGAAAGCGC
CACGCTTCCCGAAGGGAGAAAGGCGGACAGGTATCCGGTAAGCGGCAGGGTCGGAACAGGAGAGCGCACG
AGGGAGCTTCCAGGGGGAAACGCCTGGTATCTTTATAGTCCTGTCGGGTTTCGCCACCTCTGACTTGAGC
GTCGATTTTTGTGATGCTCGTCAGGGGGGCGGAGCCTATGGAAAAACGCCAGCAACGCGGCCTTTTTACG
GTTCCTGGCCTTTTGCTGGCCTTTTGCTCACATGTTCTTTCCTGCGTTATCCCCTGATTCTGTGGATAAC
CGTATTACCGCCTTTGAGTGAGCTGATACCGCTCGCCGCAGCCGAACGACCGAGCGCAGCGAGTCAGTGA
GCGAGGAAGCGGAAGAGCGCCTGATGCGGTATTTTCTCCTTACGCATCTGTGCGGTATTTCACACCGCAT
ATGGTGCACTCTCAGTACAATCTGCTCTGATGCCGCATAGTTAAGCCAGTATACACTCCGCTATCGCTAC
GTGACTGGGTCATGGCTGCGCCCCGACACCCGCCAACACCCGCTGACGCGCCCTGACGGGCTTGTCTGCT
CCCGGCATCCGCTTACAGACAAGCTGTGACCGTCTCCGGGAGCTGCATGTGTCAGAGGTTTTCACCGTCA
TCACCGAAACGCGCGAGGCAGCAGATCAATTCGCGCGCGAAGGCGAAGCGGCATGCATAATGTGCCTGTC
AAATGGACGAAGCAGGGATTCTGCAAACCCTATGCTACTCCGTCAAGCCGTCAATTGTCTGATTCGTTAC
CAATTATGACAACTTGACGGCTACATCATTCACTTTTTCTTCACAACCGGCACGGAACTCGCTCGGGCTG
GCCCCGGTGCATTTTTTAAATACCCGCGAGAAATAGAGTTGATCGTCAAAACCAACATTGCGACCGACGG
TGGCGATAGGCATCCGGGTGGTGCTCAAAAGCAGCTTCGCCTGGCTGATACGTTGGTCCTCGCGCCAGCT
TAAGACGCTAATCCCTAACTGCTGGCGGAAAAGATGTGACAGACGCGACGGCGACAAGCAAACATGCTGT
GCGACGCTGGCGATATCAAAATTGCTGTCTGCCAGGTGATCGCTGATGTACTGACAAGCCTCGCGTACCC
GATTATCCATCGGTGGATGGAGCGACTCGTTAATCGCTTCCATGCGCCGCAGTAACAATTGCTCAAGCAG
ATTTATCGCCAGCAGCTCCGAATAGCGCCCTTCCCCTTGCCCGGCGTTAATGATTTGCCCAAACAGGTCG
CTGAAATGCGGCTGGTGCGCTTCATCCGGGCGAAAGAACCCCGTATTGGCAAATATTGACGGCCAGTTAA
GCCATTCATGCCAGTAGGCGCGCGGACGAAAGTAAACCCACTGGTGATACCATTCGCGAGCCTCCGGATG
ACGACCGTAGTGATGAATCTCTCCTGGCGGGAACAGCAAAATATCACCCGGTCGGCAAACAAATTCTCGT
CCCTGATTTTTCACCACCCCCTGACCGCGAATGGTGAGATTGAGAATATAACCTTTCATTCCCAGCGGTC
GGTCGATAAAAAAATCGAGATAACCGTTGGCCTCAATCGGCGTTAAACCCGCCACCAGATGGGCATTAAA
CGAGTATCCCGGCAGCAGGGGATCATTTTGCGCTTCAGCCATACTTTTCATACTCCCGCCATTCAGAGAA
GAAACCAATTGTCCATATTGCATCAGACATTGCCGTCACTGCGTCTTTTACTGGCTCTTCTCGCTAACCA
AACCGGTAACCCCGCTTATTAAAAGCATTCTGTAACAAAGCGGGACCAAAGCCATGACAAAAACGCGTAA
CAAAAGTGTCTATAATCACGGCAGAAAAGTCCACATTGATTATTTGCACGGCGTCACACTTTGCTATGCC
ATAGCATTTTTATCCATAAGATTAGCGGATCCTACCTGACGCTTTTTATCGCAACTCTCTACTGTTTCTC
CAT
